>Addgene plasmid #183036 | pLenti_CMV:Flag-CeNLuc_SV40:PuroR | addgene full sequence | sequence record 359593 | Addgene NGS Result
TTCTTTCCTGCGTTATCCCCTGATTCTGTGGATAACCGTATTACCGCCTTTGAGTGAGCTGATACCGCTC
GCCGCAGCCGAACGACCGAGCGCAGCGAGTCAGTGAGCGAGGAAGCGGAAGAGCGCCCAATACGCAAACC
GCCTCTCCCCGCGCGTTGGCCGATTCATTAATGCAGCTGGCACGACAGGTTTCCCGACTGGAAAGCGGGC
AGTGAGCGCAACGCAATTAATGTGAGTTAGCTCACTCATTAGGCACCCCAGGCTTTACACTTTATGCTTC
CGGCTCGTATGTTGTGTGGAATTGTGAGCGGATAACAATTTCACACAGGAAACAGCTATGACCATGATTA
CGCCAAGCGCGCAATTAACCCTCACTAAAGGGAACAAAAGCTGGAGCTGCAAGCTTAATGTAGTCTTATG
CAATACTCTTGTAGTCTTGCAACATGGTAACGATGAGTTAGCAACATGCCTTACAAGGAGAGAAAAAGCA
CCGTGCATGCCGATTGGTGGAAGTAAGGTGGTACGATCGTGCCTTATTAGGAAGGCAACAGACGGGTCTG
ACATGGATTGGACGAACCACTGAATTGCCGCATTGCAGAGATATTGTATTTAAGTGCCTAGCTCGATACA
TAAACGGGTCTCTCTGGTTAGACCAGATCTGAGCCTGGGAGCTCTCTGGCTAACTAGGGAACCCACTGCT
TAAGCCTCAATAAAGCTTGCCTTGAGTGCTTCAAGTAGTGTGTGCCCGTCTGTTGTGTGACTCTGGTAAC
TAGAGATCCCTCAGACCCTTTTAGTCAGTGTGGAAAATCTCTAGCAGTGGCGCCCGAACAGGGACTTGAA
AGCGAAAGGGAAACCAGAGGAGCTCTCTCGACGCAGGACTCGGCTTGCTGAAGCGCGCACGGCAAGAGGC
GAGGGGCGGCGACTGGTGAGTACGCCAAAAATTTTGACTAGCGGAGGCTAGAAGGAGAGAGATGGGTGCG
AGAGCGTCAGTATTAAGCGGGGGAGAATTAGATCGCGATGGGAAAAAATTCGGTTAAGGCCAGGGGGAAA
GAAAAAATATAAATTAAAACATATAGTATGGGCAAGCAGGGAGCTAGAACGATTCGCAGTTAATCCTGGC
CTGTTAGAAACATCAGAAGGCTGTAGACAAATACTGGGACAGCTACAACCATCCCTTCAGACAGGATCAG
AAGAACTTAGATCATTATATAATACAGTAGCAACCCTCTATTGTGTGCATCAAAGGATAGAGATAAAAGA
CACCAAGGAAGCTTTAGACAAGATAGAGGAAGAGCAAAACAAAAGTAAGACCACCGCACAGCAAGCGGCC
GCTGATCTTCAGACCTGGAGGAGGAGATATGAGGGACAATTGGAGAAGTGAATTATATAAATATAAAGTA
GTAAAAATTGAACCATTAGGAGTAGCACCCACCAAGGCAAAGAGAAGAGTGGTGCAGAGAGAAAAAAGAG
CAGTGGGAATAGGAGCTTTGTTCCTTGGGTTCTTGGGAGCAGCAGGAAGCACTATGGGCGCAGCGTCAAT
GACGCTGACGGTACAGGCCAGACAATTATTGTCTGGTATAGTGCAGCAGCAGAACAATTTGCTGAGGGCT
ATTGAGGCGCAACAGCATCTGTTGCAACTCACAGTCTGGGGCATCAAGCAGCTCCAGGCAAGAATCCTGG
CTGTGGAAAGATACCTAAAGGATCAACAGCTCCTGGGGATTTGGGGTTGCTCTGGAAAACTCATTTGCAC
CACTGCTGTGCCTTGGAATGCTAGTTGGAGTAATAAATCTCTGGAACAGATTTGGAATCACACGACCTGG
ATGGAGTGGGACAGAGAAATTAACAATTACACAAGCTTAATACACTCCTTAATTGAAGAATCGCAAAACC
AGCAAGAAAAGAATGAACAAGAATTATTGGAATTAGATAAATGGGCAAGTTTGTGGAATTGGTTTAACAT
AACAAATTGGCTGTGGTATATAAAATTATTCATAATGATAGTAGGAGGCTTGGTAGGTTTAAGAATAGTT
TTTGCTGTACTTTCTATAGTGAATAGAGTTAGGCAGGGATATTCACCATTATCGTTTCAGACCCACCTCC
CAACCCCGAGGGGACCCGACAGGCCCGAAGGAATAGAAGAAGAAGGTGGAGAGAGAGACAGAGACAGATC
CATTCGATTAGTGAACGGATCTCGACGGTATCGGTTAACTTTTAAAAGAAAAGGGGGGATTGGGGGGTAC
AGTGCAGGGGAAAGAATAGTAGACATAATAGCAACAGACATACAAACTAAAGAATTACAAAAACAAATTA
CAAAATTCAAAATTTTATCGATAAGCTTGGGAGTTCCGCGTTACATAACTTACGGTAAATGGCCCGCCTG
GCTGACCGCCCAACGACCCCCGCCCATTGACGTCAATAATGACGTATGTTCCCATAGTAACGCCAATAGG
GACTTTCCATTGACGTCAATGGGTGGAGTATTTACGGTAAACTGCCCACTTGGCAGTACATCAAGTGTAT
CATATGCCAAGTACGCCCCCTATTGACGTCAATGACGGTAAATGGCCCGCCTGGCATTATGCCCAGTACA
TGACCTTATGGGACTTTCCTACTTGGCAGTACATCTACGTATTAGTCATCGCTATTACCATGGTGATGCG
GTTTTGGCAGTACATCAATGGGCGTGGATAGCGGTTTGACTCACGGGGATTTCCAAGTCTCCACCCCATT
GACGTCAATGGGAGTTTGTTTTGGCACCAAAATCAACGGGACTTTCCAAAATGTCGTAACAACTCCGCCC
CATTGACGCAAATGGGCGGTAGGCGTGTACGGTGGGAGGTCTATATAAGCAGAGCTCGTTTAGTGAACCG
TCAGATCGCCTGGAGACGCCATCCACGCTGTTTTGACCTCCATAGAAGACACCGACTCTAGAATGGACTA
CAAGGACGACGATGACAAGGTGAGCAAGGGCGAGGAGCTGTTCACCGGGGTGGTGCCCATCCTGGTCGAG
CTGGACGGCGACGTAAACGGCCACAAGTTCAGCGTGTCCGGCGAGGGCGAGGGCGATGCCACCTACGGCA
AGCTGACCCTGAAGTTCATCTGCACCACCGGCAAGCTGCCCGTGCCCTGGCCCACCCTCGTGACCACCCT
GAGCTGGGGCGTGCAGTGCTTCGCCCGCTACCCCGACCACATGAAGCAGCACGACTTCTTCAAGTCCGCC
ATGCCCGAAGGCTACGTCCAGGAGCGCACCATCTTCTTCAAGGACGACGGCAACTACAAGACCCGCGCCG
AGGTGAAGTTCGAGGGCGACACCCTGGTGAACCGCATCGAGCTGAAGGGCATCGACTTCAAGGAGGACGG
CAACATCCTGGGGCACAAGCTGGAGTACAACGCCATCCACGGCAACGTCTATATCACCGCCGACAAGCAG
AAGAACGGCATCAAGGCCAACTTCGGCCTCAACTGCAACATCGAGGACGGCAGCGTGCAGCTCGCCGACC
ACTACCAGCAGAACACCCCCATCGGCGACGGCCCCGTGCTGCTGCCCGACAACCACTACCTGAGCACCCA
GTCCAAGCTGAGCAAAGACCCCAACGAGAAGCGCGATCACATGGTCCTGCTGGAGTTCGTGACCGCCGCC
GGGATCACTCTCGGCATGGACGAGCTGTACAAGGATATCTCCGGAGGTATGGTCTTCACACTCGAAGATT
TCGTTGGGGACTGGCGACAGACAGCCGGCTACAACCTGGACCAAGTCCTTGAACAGGGAGGTGTGTCCAG
TTTGTTTCAGAATCTCGGGGTGTCCGTAACTCCGATCCAAAGGATTGTCCTGAGCGGTGAAAATGGGCTG
AAGATCGACATCCATGTCATCATCCCGTATGAAGGTCTGAGCGGCGACCAAATGGGCCAGATCGAAAAAA
TTTTTAAGGTGGTGTACCCTGTGGATGATCATCACTTTAAGGTGATCCTGCACTATGGCACACTGGTAAT
CGACGGGGTTACGCCGAACATGATCGACTATTTCGGACGGCCGTATGAAGGCATCGCCGTGTTCGACGGC
AAAAAGATCACTGTAACAGGGACCCTGTGGAACGGCAACAAAATTATCGACGAGCGCCTGATCAACCCCG
ACGGCTCCCTGCTGTTCCGAGTAACCATCAACGGAGTGACCGGCTGGCGGCTGTGCGAACGCATTCTGGC
GTAAGGATCCGGACTAGTTAACGCGTCGACCAGTGGTCGACCCTGTGGAATGTGTGTCAGTTAGGGTGTG
GAAAGTCCCCAGGCTCCCCAGCAGGCAGAAGTATGCAAAGCATGCATCTCAATTAGTCAGCAACCAGGTG
TGGAAAGTCCCCAGGCTCCCCAGCAGGCAGAAGTATGCAAAGCATGCATCTCAATTAGTCAGCAACCATA
GTCCCGCCCCTAACTCCGCCCATCCCGCCCCTAACTCCGCCCAGTTCCGCCCATTCTCCGCCCCATGGCT
GACTAATTTTTTTTATTTATGCAGAGGCCGAGGCCGCCTCGGCCTCTGAGCTATTCCAGAAGTAGTGAGG
AGGCTTTTTTGGAGGCCTAGGCTTTTGCAAAAAGCTTACCATGACCGAGTACAAGCCCACGGTGCGCCTC
GCCACCCGCGACGACGTCCCCAGGGCCGTACGCACCCTCGCCGCCGCGTTCGCCGACTACCCCGCCACGC
GCCACACCGTCGATCCGGACCGCCACATCGAGCGGGTCACCGAGCTGCAAGAACTCTTCCTCACGCGCGT
CGGGCTCGACATCGGCAAGGTGTGGGTCGCGGACGACGGCGCCGCGGTGGCGGTCTGGACCACGCCGGAG
AGCGTCGAAGCGGGGGCGGTGTTCGCCGAGATCGGCCCGCGCATGGCCGAGTTGAGCGGTTCCCGGCTGG
CCGCGCAGCAACAGATGGAAGGCCTCCTGGCGCCGCACCGGCCCAAGGAGCCCGCGTGGTTCCTGGCCAC
CGTCGGCGTCTCGCCCGACCACCAGGGCAAGGGTCTGGGCAGCGCCGTCGTGCTCCCCGGAGTGGAGGCG
GCCGAGCGCGCCGGGGTGCCCGCCTTCCTGGAGACCTCCGCGCCCCGCAACCTCCCCTTCTACGAGCGGC
TCGGCTTCACCGTCACCGCCGACGTCGAGGTGCCCGAAGGACCGCGCACCTGGTGCATGACCCGCAAGCC
CGGTGCCTGACGCCCGCCCCACGACCCGCAGCGCCCGACCGAAAGGAGCGCACGACCCCATGCATCGCCA
GTCGACAATCAACCTCTGGATTACAAAATTTGTGAAAGATTGACTGGTATTCTTAACTATGTTGCTCCTT
TTACGCTATGTGGATACGCTGCTTTAATGCCTTTGTATCATGCTATTGCTTCCCGTATGGCTTTCATTTT
CTCCTCCTTGTATAAATCCTGGTTGCTGTCTCTTTATGAGGAGTTGTGGCCCGTTGTCAGGCAACGTGGC
GTGGTGTGCACTGTGTTTGCTGACGCAACCCCCACTGGTTGGGGCATTGCCACCACCTGTCAGCTCCTTT
CCGGGACTTTCGCTTTCCCCCTCCCTATTGCCACGGCGGAACTCATCGCCGCCTGCCTTGCCCGCTGCTG
GACAGGGGCTCGGCTGTTGGGCACTGACAATTCCGTGGTGTTGTCGGGGAAGCTGACGTCCTTTCCATGG
CTGCTCGCCTGTGTTGCCACCTGGATTCTGCGCGGGACGTCCTTCTGCTACGTCCCTTCGGCCCTCAATC
CAGCGGACCTTCCTTCCCGCGGCCTGCTGCCGGCTCTGCGGCCTCTTCCGCGTCTTCGCCTTCGCCCTCA
GACGAGTCGGATCTCCCTTTGGGCCGCCTCCCCGCCTGGAATTCGAGCTCGGTACCTTTAAGACCAATGA
CTTACAAGGCAGCTGTAGATCTTAGCCACTTTTTAAAAGAAAAGGGGGGACTGGAAGGGCTAATTCACTC
CCAACGAAGACAAGATCTGCTTTTTGCTTGTACTGGGTCTCTCTGGTTAGACCAGATCTGAGCCTGGGAG
CTCTCTGGCTAACTAGGGAACCCACTGCTTAAGCCTCAATAAAGCTTGCCTTGAGTGCTTCAAGTAGTGT
GTGCCCGTCTGTTGTGTGACTCTGGTAACTAGAGATCCCTCAGACCCTTTTAGTCAGTGTGGAAAATCTC
TAGCAGTAGTAGTTCATGTCATCTTATTATTCAGTATTTATAACTTGCAAAGAAATGAATATCAGAGAGT
GAGAGGAACTTGTTTATTGCAGCTTATAATGGTTACAAATAAAGCAATAGCATCACAAATTTCACAAATA
AAGCATTTTTTTCACTGCATTCTAGTTGTGGTTTGTCCAAACTCATCAATGTATCTTATCATGTCTGGCT
CTAGCTATCCCGCCCCTAACTCCGCCCATCCCGCCCCTAACTCCGCCCAGTTCCGCCCATTCTCCGCCCC
ATGGCTGACTAATTTTTTTTATTTATGCAGAGGCCGAGGCCGCCTCGGCCTCTGAGCTATTCCAGAAGTA
GTGAGGAGGCTTTTTTGGAGGCCTAGGGACGTACCCAATTCGCCCTATAGTGAGTCGTATTACGCGCGCT
CACTGGCCGTCGTTTTACAACGTCGTGACTGGGAAAACCCTGGCGTTACCCAACTTAATCGCCTTGCAGC
ACATCCCCCTTTCGCCAGCTGGCGTAATAGCGAAGAGGCCCGCACCGATCGCCCTTCCCAACAGTTGCGC
AGCCTGAATGGCGAATGGG
[124 nt withheld, positions 6740-6863]
C
[91 nt withheld, positions 6865-6955]
A
[49 nt withheld, positions 6957-7005]
CCTTTGACGTTGGAGTCCACGTTCTTT
[37 nt withheld, positions 7033-7069]
ACCCTATCTCGGTCTATTCTTTTGATTTATAAGGGATTTTGCCGATTTCGGCCTATTGGTTAAAAAATGA
GCTGATTTAACAAAAATTTAACGCGAATTTTAACAAAATATTAACGCTTACAATTTAGGTGGCACTTTTC
GGGGAAATGTGCGCGGAACCCCTATTTGTTTATTTTTCTAAATACATTCAAATATGTATCCGCTCATGAG
ACAATAACCCTGATAAATGCTTCAATAATATTGAAAAAGGAAGAGTATGAGTATTCAACATTTCCGTGTC
GCCCTTATTCCCTTTTTTGCGGCATTTTGCCTTCCTGTTTTTGCTCACCCAGAAACGCTGGTGAAAGTAA
AAGATGCTGAAGATCAGTTGGGTGCACGAGTGGGTTACATCGAACTGGATCTCAACAGCGGTAAGATCCT
TGAGAGTTTTCGCCCCGAAGAACGTTTTCCAATGATGAGCACTTTTAAAGTTCTGCTATGTGGCGCGGTA
TTATCCCGTATTGACGCCGGGCAAGAGCAACTCGGTCGCCGCATACACTATTCTCAGAATGACTTGGTTG
AGTACTCACCAGTCACAGAAAAGCATCTTACGGATGGCATGACAGTAAGAGAATTATGCAGTGCTGCCAT
AACCATGAGTGATAACACTGCGGCCAACTTACTTCTGACAACGATCGGAGGACCGAAGGAGCTAACCGCT
TTTTTGCACAACATGGGGGATCATGTAACTCGCCTTGATCGTTGGGAACCGGAGCTGAATGAAGCCATAC
CAAACGACGAGCGTGACACCACGATGCCTGTAGCAATGGCAACAACGTTGCGCAAACTATTAACTGGCGA
ACTACTTACTCTAGCTTCCCGGCAACAATTAATAGACTGGATGGAGGCGGATAAAGTTGCAGGACCACTT
CTGCGCTCGGCCCTTCCGGCTGGCTGGTTTATTGCTGATAAATCTGGAGCCGGTGAGCGTGGGTCTCGCG
GTATCATTGCAGCACTGGGGCCAGATGGTAAGCCCTCCCGTATCGTAGTTATCTACACGACGGGGAGTCA
GGCAACTATGGATGAACGAAATAGACAGATCGCTGAGATAGGTGCCTCACTGATTAAGCATTGGTAACTG
TCAGACCAAGTTTACTCATATATACTTTAGATTGATTTAAAACTTCATTTTTAATTTAAAAGGATCTAGG
TGAAGATCCTTTTTGATAATCTCATGACCAAAATCCCTTAACGTGAGTTTTCGTTCCACTGAGCGTCAGA
CCCCGTAGAAAAGATCAAAGGATCTTCTTGAGATCCTTTTTTTCTGCGCGTAATCTGCTGCTTGCAAACA
AAAAAACCACCGCTACCAGCGGTGGTTTGTTTGCCGGATCAAGAGCTACCAACTCTTTTTCCGAAGGTAA
CTGGCTTCAGCAGAGCGCAGATACCAAATACTGTTCTTCTAGTGTAGCCGTAGTTAGGCCACCACTTCAA
GAACTCTGTAGCACCGCCTACATACCTCGCTCTGCTAATCCTGTTACCAGTGGCTGCTGCCAGTGGCGAT
AAGTCGTGTCTTACCGGGTTGGACTCAAGACGATAGTTACCGGATAAGGCGCAGCGGTCGGGCTGAACGG
GGGGTTCGTGCACACAGCCCAGCTTGGAGCGAACGACCTACACCGAACTGAGATACCTACAGCGTGAGCT
ATGAGAAAGCGCCACGCTTCCCGAAGGGAGAAAGGCGGACAGGTATCCGGTAAGCGGCAGGGTCGGAACA
GGAGAGCGCACGAGGGAGCTTCCAGGGGGAAACGCCTGGTATCTTTATAGTCCTGTCGGGTTTCGCCACC
TCTGACTTGAGCGTCGATTTTTGTGATGCTCGTCAGGGGGGCGGAGCCTATGGAAAAACGCCAGCAACGC
GGCCTTTTTACGGTTCCTGGCCTTTTGCTGGCCTTTTGCTCACATG
Features (pLannotate 1.2.2; 31 found; start..end, strand, type, name):
      1..121     +  rep_origin     RSF ori (fragment): Plasmids containing the RSF 1030 origin of replication can be propagated in E. coli cells that contain additional plasmids with compatible origins.
    123..215     +  CDS            lacI (fragment): lac repressor; lacI; The lac repressor binds to the lac operator to inhibit transcription in E. coli. This inhibition can be relieved by adding lactose or isopropyl-β-D-thiogalactopyranoside (IPTG).
    228..249     +  protein_bind   CAP binding site: CAP binding activates transcription in the presence of cAMP. E. coli catabolite activator protein
    264..294     +  promoter       lac promoter: promoter for the E. coli lac operon
    302..318     +  protein_bind   lac operator: The lac repressor binds to the lac operator to inhibit transcription in E. coli. This inhibition can be relieved by adding lactose or isopropyl-β-D-thiogalactopyranoside (IPTG). lac repressor encoded by lacI
    363..381     +  promoter       T3 promoter: promoter for bacteriophage T3 RNA polymerase
    409..635     +  promoter       RSV promoter: Rous sarcoma virus enhancer/promoter
    636..816     +  LTR            5' LTR (truncated): truncated 5' long terminal repeat (LTR) from HIV-1
    863..988     +  misc_feature   HIV-1 Ψ: packaging signal of human immunodeficiency virus type 1
    972..1335    +  CDS            HIV-1 gag (fragment): gag protein from human immunodeficiency virus 1; gag
   1481..1714    +  misc_feature   RRE: The Rev response element (RRE) of HIV-1 allows for Rev-dependent mRNA export from the nucleus to the cytoplasm.
   2091..2191    +  CDS            Rev (fragment): human immunodeficiency virus 1 (HIV-1) Rev protein; rev; enhances nuclear export of unspliced and incompletely spliced viral mRNAs
   2210..2326    +  misc_feature   cPPT/CTS: central polypurine tract and central termination sequence of HIV-1
   2349..2652    +  enhancer       CMV enhancer: human cytomegalovirus immediate early enhancer
   2653..2856    +  promoter       CMV promoter: human cytomegalovirus (CMV) immediate early promoter
   2939..2959    +  CDS            FLAG (fragment): FLAG® epitope tag, followed by an enterokinase cleavage site
   2960..3673    +  CDS            mCerulean3: mCerulean3 is a basic (constitutively fluorescent) cyan fluorescent protein published in 2011, derived from Aequorea victoria. It is reported to be a somewhat slowly-maturing monomer with very low acid sensitivity.
   3689..4204    +  CDS            Nluc: NanoLuc® luciferase human codon-optimized
   4252..4581    +  promoter       SV40 promoter: SV40 enhancer and early promoter
   4591..5190    +  CDS            PuroR: puromycin N-acetyltransferase; pac from Streptomyces alboniger; confers resistance to puromycin
   5257..5845    +  misc_feature   WPRE: woodchuck hepatitis virus posttranscriptional regulatory element
   5862..5930    +  CDS            nef (fragment): NEF_HV1Z2 - Experimental evidence at protein level: Swiss-Prot protein existence level 1. Extracellular Nef protein targets CD4(+) T-lymphocytes for apoptosis by interacting with CXCR4 surface receptors. From Human immunodeficiency virus type 1 group M subtype D (isolate Z2/CDC-Z34) (HIV-1).
   5932..6165    +  LTR            3' LTR (ΔU3): self-inactivating 3' long terminal repeat (LTR) from HIV-1
   6237..6358    +  polyA_signal   SV40 poly(A) signal: SV40 polyadenylation signal
   6398..6533    +  rep_origin     SV40 ori: SV40 origin of replication
   6554..6572    -  promoter       T7 promoter: promoter for bacteriophage T7 RNA polymerase
   6580..6735    +  CDS            lacZα (fragment): LacZα fragment of β-galactosidase; lacZ fragment
   6740..7168    +  rep_origin     f1 ori (sequence partly withheld): f1 bacteriophage origin of replication; arrow indicates direction of (+) strand synthesis
   7221..7325    +  promoter       AmpR promoter: bla
   7326..8186    +  CDS            AmpR: β-lactamase; bla; confers resistance to ampicillin, carbenicillin, and related antibiotics
   8357..8945    +  rep_origin     ori: high-copy-number ColE1/pMB1/pBR322/pUC origin of replication
