[The description below was written by a language model from this plasmid's Addgene catalogue record and pLannotate feature annotations shown in this document.]
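Description:
pLenti_CMV:Flag-CeNLuc_SV40:PuroR is a roughly 9 kb third-generation-style, self-inactivating HIV-1 lentiviral transfer plasmid for expressing a bioluminescent-fluorescent fusion reporter in mammalian cells. In bacteria it is maintained through a high-copy ColE1/pUC-type origin and selected with ampicillin (AmpR under its own promoter). The backbone also carries an f1 origin, remnants of a lac/lacZα cloning region with T3 and T7 promoters, and an SV40 origin and polyadenylation signal downstream of the viral cassette. The viral portion begins with an RSV promoter fused to a truncated 5' LTR, which drives Tat-independent genomic RNA production in packaging cells. It is followed by the Ψ packaging signal with a partial gag sequence, the Rev response element for nuclear export, and the cPPT/CTS element that aids nuclear import. A WPRE lies upstream of the ΔU3 3' LTR to enhance transcript expression, and the U3 deletion disables LTR promoter activity after integration.

The payload is a synthetic 1,245 bp open reading frame driven by the CMV enhancer/promoter. It encodes an N-terminal FLAG epitope, the cyan fluorescent protein mCerulean3 and NanoLuc luciferase. This fusion, called CeNLuc or the blue LumiFluor, places the luciferase next to a fluorescent acceptor, an arrangement generally used so that energy from the luciferase reaction is transferred and re-emitted at the fluorophore's wavelength. A separate SV40 promoter drives puromycin N-acetyltransferase, allowing selection of transduced or transfected cells. The record associates the construct with multiplexed bioluminescence microscopy, where spectrally distinct luminescent reporters are imaged together. The FLAG tag allows antibody-based detection of the fusion.
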