Addgene plasmid #183036: pLenti_CMV:Flag-CeNLuc_SV40:PuroR
Purpose: Expresses the FLAG-tagged CeNLuc (Blue LumiFluor) in mammalian cells.
Depositing lab: Antonio Amelio. Depositing organization: University of North Carolina at Chapel Hill. Publication: Multiplexed bioluminescence microscopy via phasor analysis. Yao Z, Brennan CK, Scipioni L, Chen H, Ng KK, Tedeschi G, Parag-Sharma K, Amelio AL, Gratton E, Digman MA, Prescher JA. Nat Methods. 2022 Jul;19(7):893-898. doi: 10.1038/s41592-022-01529-9. Epub 2022 Jun 23. PubMed 35739310.
Backbone
  Vector backbone: pLenti
  Vector type: Mammalian Expression, Lentiviral
  Selectable markers: Puromycin
Growth in bacteria
  Bacterial resistance: Ampicillin, 100 μg/mL
  Growth temperature: 37°C
  Growth strain: NEB Stable
  Copy number: High Copy
Gene/Insert
  Gene/Insert name: CeNLuc LumiFluor
  Species: Synthetic
  Insert size (bp): 1245
  Promoter: CMV
  Tag / fusion protein: FLAG (N terminal on insert)
  Cloning method: Restriction Enzyme; 5′ cloning site XbaI (unknown if destroyed); 3′ cloning site BamHI (unknown if destroyed)
  Sequencing primers: 5′ CMV
Terms and licenses: Academic/Nonprofit Terms; Industry Terms: Not Available to Industry
How to cite: pLenti_CMV:Flag-CeNLuc_SV40:PuroR was a gift from Antonio Amelio (Addgene plasmid # 183036 ; http://n2t.net/addgene:183036 ; RRID:Addgene_183036)
